Addgene plasmid #24954: LZRS-GADD45A
Depositing lab: Paul Khavari. Depositing organization: Stanford University. Publication: DNMT1 maintains progenitor function in self-renewing somatic tissue. Sen GL, Reuter JA, Webster DE, Zhu L, Khavari PA. Nature. 2010 Jan 28. 463(7280):563-7. 10.1038/nature08683 PubMed 20081831.
Backbone
  Vector backbone: LZRS
  Backbone size w/o insert (bp): 11100
  Vector type: Retroviral
  Selectable markers: Puromycin
Growth in bacteria
  Bacterial resistance: Ampicillin, 100 μg/mL
  Growth temperature: 37°C
  Growth strain: DH5alpha
  Copy number: Unknown
Gene/Insert
  Gene/Insert name: GADD45A
  Species: H. sapiens (human)
  Entrez Gene: GADD45A (a.k.a. DDIT1, GADD45)
  Cloning method: Restriction Enzyme
  Sequencing primers: 5′ TGGATACACGCCGCCCACGTG; 3′ ATCGTCGACCACTGTGCTGG
Terms and licenses: Academic/Nonprofit Terms; Industry Terms: Not Available to Industry
Depositor comments: The cloning primers used for GADD45A were GADD45A for, ACGCAAAGCTTGCCACCATGACTTTGGAGGAATTCTCGGCTGGAGAGC; GADD45A rev, ACGCAGCGGCCGCTCACCGTTCAGGGAGATTAATCACTGGAACC.
How to cite: LZRS-GADD45A was a gift from Paul Khavari (Addgene plasmid # 24954 ; http://n2t.net/addgene:24954 ; RRID:Addgene_24954)
