[The description below was written by a language model from this plasmid's Addgene catalogue record.]
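Description:
LZRS-GADD45A is a retroviral expression plasmid built on the LZRS backbone (listed as about 11.1 kb without insert) and carrying the human GADD45A gene, also known as DDIT1 or GADD45. It is propagated in standard E. coli cloning strains under ampicillin selection; the copy number is recorded as unknown. A puromycin marker is listed for selection in mammalian cells. No feature table accompanies the entry, so the positions and identities of individual backbone elements (LTRs, packaging signal, origins of replication, the puromycin cassette) cannot be confirmed from the record.

The GADD45A insert was amplified by PCR and introduced by restriction-enzyme cloning. No epitope tag, fusion partner or reporter is listed, so the insert appears to be the untagged open reading frame, although the record does not say this explicitly. The promoter is also not stated. In retroviral vectors of this type, the transgene is generally transcribed from the 5′ long terminal repeat, and the transcript is packaged into virions when the plasmid is introduced into a packaging cell line. The resulting virus delivers the cassette into dividing target cells, where it integrates stably.

GADD45A encodes a growth arrest and DNA damage-inducible protein. The associated publication concerns the role of the DNA methyltransferase DNMT1 in maintaining progenitor function in self-renewing somatic tissue. The construct is therefore suited to enforced GADD45A expression by retroviral transduction in that kind of study, though the exact experiments are not described in the entry.
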