>Addgene plasmid #24954 | LZRS-GADD45A | addgene partial sequence | sequence record 30893 | 24954 with LZRS-F (TGGATACACGCCGCCCACGTG)
GACATCCTCTGACTGCCGGAATCCCAGTGTGGTGGTACGGGAATTCAAGCTTGCCACCATGACTTTGGAG
GAATTCTCGGCTGGAGAGCAGAAGACCGAAAGGATGGATAAGGTGGGGGATGCCCTGGAGGAAGTGCTCA
GCAAAGCCCTGAGTCAGCGCACGATCACTGTCGGGGTGTACGAAGCGGCCAAGCTGCTCAACGTCGACCC
CGATAACGTGGTGTTGTGCCTGCTGGCGGCGGACGAGGACGACGACAGAGATGTGGCTCTGCAGATCCAC
TTCACCCTGATCCAGGCGTTTTGCTGCGAGAACGACATCAACATCCTGCGCGTCAGCAACCCGGGCCGGC
TGGCGGAGCTCCTGCTCTTGGAGACCGACGCTGGCCCCGCGGCGAGCGAGGGCGCCGAGCAGCCCCCGGA
CCTGCACTGCGTGCTGGTGACGAATCCACATTCATCTCAATGGAAGGATCCTGCCTTAAGTCAACTTATT
TGTTTTTGCCGGGAAAGTCGCTACATGGATCAATGGGTTCCAGTGATTAATCTCCCTGAACGGTGAGCGG
CCGCCAGCACAGTGGTCGACGATAAAATAAAAGATTTTATTTAGTCTCCAGAAAAAGGGGGGAATGAAAG
ACCCCACCTGTAGGTTTGGCAAGCTAGCTTAAGTAACGCCATTTTGCAAGGCATGGAAAAATACATAACT
GAGAATAGAGAAGTTCAGATCAAGGTCAGGAACAGATGGAACAGCTGAATATGGGCCAAACAGGATATCT
GTGGTAAGCAGTTCCTGCCCCGGCTCAGGGCCAAGAACAGATGGAACAGCTGAATATGGGCCAAACAGGA
TATCTGTGGTAAGCAGTTCCTGCCCCGGCTCAGGGCCAAGAACAGATGGTCCCCAGATGCGGTCCAGCCC
TCAGCAGTTTCTAGAGAACCATCA
